Addgene plasmid #153730: pGBW-m4133528
Purpose: Mammalian expression plasmid for SARS-CoV-2 ORF10 protein
Depositing lab: Ginkgo Bioworks & Benjie Chen. Depositing organization: Ginkgo Bioworks.
Backbone
  Vector backbone: pTwist_CMV_6
  Backbone size w/o insert (bp): 4180
  Vector type: Mammalian Expression
Growth in bacteria
  Bacterial resistance: Ampicillin, 100 μg/mL
  Growth temperature: 37°C
  Growth strain: DH5alpha
  Copy number: High Copy
Gene/Insert
  Gene/Insert name: SARS-CoV-2 ORF10 protein
  Species: Severe acute respiratory syndrome coronavirus 2
  Insert size (bp): 110
  Mutation: wt
  Entrez Gene: ORF10 (a.k.a. GU280_gp11)
  Promoter: CMV
  Tag / fusion protein: Cleavable TEV;S-tag (C terminal on backbone)
  Cloning method: Unknown
Resource information
  A portion of this plasmid was derived from a plasmid made by: GinkgoBioworks
Depositor comments: NCBI reference sequence: 43740576
How to cite: pGBW-m4133528 was a gift from Ginkgo Bioworks & Benjie Chen (Addgene plasmid # 153730 ; http://n2t.net/addgene:153730 ; RRID:Addgene_153730)
