[The description below was written by a language model from this plasmid's Addgene catalogue record and pLannotate feature annotations shown in this document.]
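Description:
pGBW-m4133528 is a mammalian expression plasmid carrying the wild-type SARS-CoV-2 ORF10 coding sequence, a very short insert of about 110 bp, in the pTwist_CMV_6 backbone. The full sequence record is 4,368 nt. It is propagated in E. coli as a high-copy plasmid through a ColE1/pUC-type origin and is selected with ampicillin via the AmpR β-lactamase gene. A second small β-lactamase fragment is also annotated; it is probably a backbone remnant or an annotation artefact rather than a functional marker.

Expression is driven by the human cytomegalovirus immediate-early promoter. The feature table detects the CMV enhancer and core promoter elements on the minus strand, so the cassette reads in reverse orientation relative to the sequence numbering. The automated annotation does not call the ORF10 reading frame or its tags, but a coronavirus 3' UTR pseudoknot match lies just downstream of the promoter, in the position where the insert would be expected. According to the catalogue entry, the backbone supplies a C-terminal tag consisting of a TEV protease cleavage site followed by an S-tag, which would allow detection or affinity capture of the protein and subsequent removal of the tag. An SV40 polyadenylation signal and a synthetic poly(A) signal lie beside the cassette, although both are annotated on the plus strand. The expression unit is bracketed by human β-globin 5' and 3' insulator elements, along with T7 and rrnG bacterial terminators that isolate it from read-through transcription from the rest of the plasmid.

The record supports use for transient expression of tagged ORF10 in mammalian cells, as part of a set of SARS-CoV-2 protein expression constructs. No mammalian selection marker is annotated.
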