Features (pLannotate 1.2.2; 16 found; start..end, strand, type, name):
    284..355     -  misc_feature   3' β-globin insulator: insulator downstream of the human β-globin locus (Farrell et al., 2002)
    400..536     -  terminator     rrnG terminator: transcription terminator from the E. coli ribosomal RNA rrnG operon (Albrechtsen et al., 1991)
    566..612     -  terminator     T7 terminator: transcription terminator for bacteriophage T7 RNA polymerase
    635..704     +  CDS            large T antigen (fragment): large T antigen from SV40 (simian virus 40)
    727..848     +  polyA_signal   SV40 poly(A) signal: SV40 polyadenylation signal
    975..1034    -  ncRNA          Corona pk3: Accession: RF00165 - Coronavirus 3' UTR pseudoknot
   1155..1206    -  promoter       CMVd2 promoter: truncated human cytomegalovirus (CMV) immediate early promoter that yields moderately reduced expression relative to the full-length promoter
   1269..1286    +  promoter       CMV promoter (fragment): human cytomegalovirus (CMV) immediate early promoter
   1359..1662    -  enhancer       CMV enhancer: human cytomegalovirus immediate early enhancer
   1743..1791    +  polyA_signal   poly(A) signal: synthetic polyadenylation signal
   1809..1855    +  terminator     T7 terminator: transcription terminator for bacteriophage T7 RNA polymerase
   1860..1931    -  misc_feature   5' β-globin insulator: insulator upstream of the human β-globin locus (Farrell et al., 2002)
   2083..2219    -  terminator     rrnG terminator: transcription terminator from the E. coli ribosomal RNA rrnG operon (Albrechtsen et al., 1991)
   2232..3092    -  CDS            AmpR: β-lactamase; bla; confers resistance to ampicillin, carbenicillin, and related antibiotics
   3602..3666    +  CDS            bla(M) (fragment): β-lactamase lacking the signal sequence; bla(M); allows cytosolic expression of β-lactamase
   3838..58      +  rep_origin     ori (across the origin): high-copy-number ColE1/pMB1/pBR322/pUC origin of replication
>Addgene plasmid #153730 | pGBW-m4133528 | addgene full sequence | sequence record 300731 | Ginkgo NGS Result
CCTCTGACTTGAGCGTCGATTTTTGTGATGCTCGTCAGGGGGGCGGAGCCTATGGAAAAACGCCAGCAAC
GCGGCCTTTTTACGGTTCCTGGCCTTTTGCTGGCCTTTTGCTCACATGATTTAAATGAAACTCGTAATCG
GAGAACGGGTGCAATAGCAAGGACCAGATCGAACTTGACTGACGCAATTCTGAGCGTAGTCGAAACCCAG
ACAAGTCGATCTCGCCAAGTAGCTGACTTGACTGGTTAATTAAGTTTCGATAGCCCAAGGTAACCAATGA
GATTAGGGAGGGAAGAAAGTTTGATGAACTACTTCTGACCCCTAGTGGTGTCCAGAAAAGACCATTAAAG
GAATGTCTTGATCGAAATCGAGAGATCGCCTGCAGGATAGCTGACGACCTTAAGGATAAATTTCTGGTAA
GGAGGACACGTATGGAAGTGGGCAAGTTGGGGAAGCCGTATCCGTTGCTGAATCTGGCATATGTGGGAGT
ATAAGACGCGCAGCGTCGCATCAGGCATTTTTTTCTGCGCCAATGCCGGTAGATAGCAATCCGGCCCGAG
GGGCACAAAAAACCCCTCAAGACCCGTTTAGAGGCCCCAAGGGGTTATGCTACGATACCGATAGAGATGG
GCCAATACCACATTTGTAGAGGTTTTACTTGCTTTAAAAAACCTCCCACACCTCCCCCTGAACCTGAAAC
ATAAAATGAATGCAATTGTTGTTGTTAACTTGTTTATTGCAGCTTATAATGGTTACAAATAAAGCAATAG
CATCACAAATTTCACAAATAAAGCATTTTTTTCACTGCATTCTAGTTGTGGTTTGTCCAAACTCATCAAT
GTATCTTATCATGTCTGTGAGCTGAAGGTACGCTGTATCTCAGTCAGTCAAGCTAGCTTAACTGTCCATG
TGCTGCCTCTCGAACTTAGCTGCCGCGGTTTCTTTCGACTGAAAGTAAAGGTTTTCTGTGAGATTAAAGT
TAACTACATCTACTTGTGCTATGTAGTTACGAGAATTCATTCTGCACAAGAGTAGACTATATATCGTAAA
CGGAAAAGCGAAAACGTTTATATAGCCCATGGTGGCGGCCGCTGGCGGGTGTGTCGAGTGGATGGTAGGA
TCGACAAAGATCTGATCTGACGGTTCACTAAACCAGCTCTGCTTATATAGACCTCCCACCGTACACGCCT
ACCGCCCATTTGCGTCAATGGGGCGGAGTTGTTACGACATTTTGGAAAGTCCCGTTGATTTTGGTGCCAA
AACAAACTCCCATTGACGTCAATGGGGTGGAGACTTGGAAATCCCCGTGAGTCAAACCGCTATCCACGCC
CATTGATGTACTGCCAAAACCGCATCAGCATGGTAATAGCGATGACTAATACGTAGATGTACTGCCAAGT
AGGAAAGTCCCATAAGGTCATGTACTGGGCATAATGCCAGGCGGGCCATTTACCGTCATTGACGTCAATA
GGGGGCGTACTTGGCATATGATACACTTGATGTACTGCCAAGTGGGCAGTTTACCGTAAATACTCCACCC
ATTGACGTCAATGGAAAGTCCCTATTGGCGTTACTATGGGAACATACGTCATTATTGACGTCAATGGGCG
GGGGTCGTTGGGCGGTCAGCCAGGCGGGCCATTTACCGTAAGTTATGTAACGCGGAACTCCATATATGGG
CTATGAACTAATGACCCCGTAATTGATTACTAGATCTGGCTACACTCGATCAGCAGTTAGATAATAAAAT
CGCTATCCATCGAAGATGGATGTGTGTTGGTTTTTTGTGTGTGTAACGCAACGATTGATAGCATAACCCC
TTGGGGCCTCTAAACGGGTCTTGAGGGGTTTTTTGAATTGAGAGGTAGCTGAAGCTGCTGTTATGACCAC
TAGAGGGAAGAAGATACCTGTGGAGCTAATGGTCCAAGATGTCGGGAGCCGCGATCGCTGCCAAAAAGGT
AAGCTGACGATAGCTGACGAGATTCGATGCCCGACGAGCAAATGAGCGCCACGGCTGTTCGCGTAAGCTC
GAAACGACGGAGATTCGATAGAGCCAGAGTCGAGTTTAAACGATTCGGGATCTTAAGGATAAATTTCTGG
TAAGGAGGACACGTATGGAAGTGGGCAAGTTGGGGAAGCCGTATCCGTTGCTGAATCTGGCATATGTGGG
AGTATAAGACGCGCAGCGTCGCATCAGGCATTTTTTTCTGCGCCAATGCACCTAGAATCGGTTACCAATG
CTTAATCAGTGAGGCACCTATCTCAGCGATCTGTCTATTTCGTTCATCCATAGTTGCCTGACTCCCCGTC
GTGTAGATAACTACGATACGGGAGGGCTTACCATCTGGCCCCAGTGCTGCAATGATACCGCGAGACCCAC
GCTCACCGGCTCCAGATTTATCAGCAATAAACCAGCCAGCCGGAAGGGCCGAGCGCAGAAGTGGTCCTGC
AACTTTATCCGCCTCCATCCAGTCTATCAACTGTTGCCGGGAAGCTAGAGTAAGTAGTTCGCCAGTTAAT
AGTTTACGCAAGGTTGTTGCCATTGCTACAGGCATCGTGGTGTCACGCTCGTCGTTTGGTATGGCTTCAT
TCAGCTCCGGTTCCCAACGATCAAGGCGAGTTACATGATCCCCCATGTTGTGCAAAAAAGCGGTTAGCTC
CTTCGGTCCTCCAATCGTTGTCAGAAGTAAGTTGGCCGCAGTGTTATCACTCATGGTTATGGCAGCACTG
CATAATTCTCTTACTGTCATGCCATCCGTAAGATGCTTTTCTGTGACTGGTGAATACTCAACCAAGTCAT
TCTGAGAATAGTGTATGCGGCGACCGAGTTGCTCTTGCCCGGCGTCAATACGGGATAATACCGCGCCACA
TAGCAGAACTTTAAAAGTGCTCATCATTGGAAAGCGTTCTTCGGGGCGAAAACTCTCAAGGATCTTACCG
CTGTTGAGATCCAGTTCGATGTAACCCACTCGCGCACCCAACTGATCTTCAGCATCTTTTACTTTCACCA
GCGTTTCTGGGTGAGCAAAAACAGGAAGGCAAAATGCCGCAAAAAAGGGAATAAGGGCGACACGGAAATG
TTGAATACTCATGCGAAAGCCTCCTGCTGATCCTGTCTCTTGATAGATGTTTGCAAAAGCTAGGACTCGA
TTATACGTTGACCGATCAGACTATCAATATCTAGGTTTAAACAGATCGGTACGCTGCCGTGACCAGGCTT
GAGTACAATATCTGACGATTGGACTTCCTGGGTCCCAAGCTGGATTCCGACTGGCTGACTGCCAAGCAAC
GATATGGATCGTCGAGACTCGCACTGAGAGGATCGTTCTCGGTACACCAGGCGCGCCCCGATTTCGATAT
TCCTCGGATCTCGGATAGATCGGGATTGAGGATGTAGGTTGAACTTCTCTCGGGTGATCCCGATCTCGGA
TATTCGGGATTGGAGTAATACCTGGCGATAGGCGCTGCCAAGCAATAGCCAAGGCGCAAGGCCGGCCAAG
AGACTTGCGATAGTTCGTTCGAGAGGTAGCCTGCAAGATGGATCGGACGAAAGGTTTGAAGATTTTCCGA
CGAGGGCCTTGGAGAGTTCGGAAATTTAAATGCAACTATGGATGAACGAAATAGACAGATCGCTGAGATA
GGTGCCTCACTGATTAAGCATTGGTAACTGTCAGACCAAGTTTACTCATATATACTTTAGATTGATTTAA
AACTTCATTTTTAATTTAAAAGGATCTAGGTGAAGATCCTTTTTGATAATCTCATGACCAAAATCCCTTA
ACGTGAGTTTTCGTTCCACTGAGCGTCAGACCCCGTAGAAAAGATCAAAGGATCTTCTTGAGATCCTTTT
TTTCTGCGCGTAATCTGCTGCTTGCAAACAAAAAAACCACCGCTACCAGCGGTGGTTTGTTTGCCGGATC
AAGAGCTACCAACTCTTTTTCCGAAGGTAACTGGCTTCAGCAGAGCGCAGATACCAAATACTGTTCTTCT
AGTGTAGCCGTAGTTAGGCCACCACTTCAAGAACTCTGTAGCACCGCCTACATACCTCGCTCTGCTAATC
CTGTTACCAGTGGCTGCTGCCAGTGGCGATAAGTCGTGTCTTACCGGGTTGGACTCAAGACGATAGTTAC
CGGATAAGGCGCAGCGGTCGGGCTGAACGGGGGGTTCGTGCACACAGCCCAGCTTGGAGCGAACGACCTA
CACCGAACTGAGATACCTACAGCGTGAGCTATGAGAAAGCGCCACGCTTCCCGAAGGGAGAAAGGCGGAC
AGGTATCCGGTAAGCGGCAGGGTCGGAACAGGAGAGCGCACGAGGGAGCTTCCAGGGGGAAACGCCTGGT
ATCTTTATAGTCCTGTCGGGTTTCGCCA
